>Addgene plasmid #171326 | pFTK054 | addgene full sequence | sequence record 351257 | Addgene NGS Result
GTGGCTCTTCAGTGGACGAAAGGGCCTCGTGATACGCCTATTTTTATAGGTTAATGTCATGATAATAATG
GTTTCTTAGACGTCAGGTGGCACTTTTCGGGGAAATGTGCGCGGAACCCCTATTTGTTTATTTTTCTAAA
TACATTCAAATATGTATCCGCTCATGAGACAATAACCCTGATAAATGCTTCAATAATATTGAAAAAGGAA
GAGTATGCGCTCACGCAACTGGTCCAGAACCTTGACCGAACGCAGCGGTGGTAACGGCGCAGTGGCGGTT
TTCATGGCTTGTTATGACTGTTTTTTTTTGGGGTACAGTCTATGCCTCGGGCATCCAAGCAGCAAGCGCG
TTACGCCGTGGGTCGATGTTTGATGTTATGGAGCAGCAACGATGTTACGCAGCAGGGCAGTCGCCCTAAA
ACAAAGTTAAACATCATGAGGGAAGCGGTGATCGCCGAAGTATCGACTCAACTATCAGAGGTAGTTGGCG
TCATCGAGCGCCATCTCGAACCGACGTTGCTGGCCGTACATTTGTACGGCTCCGCAGTGGATGGCGGCCT
GAAGCCACACAGCGATATTGATTTGCTGGTTACGGTGACCGTAAGGCTTGATGAAACAACGCGGCGAGCT
TTGATCAACGACCTTTTGGAAACTTCGGCTTCCCCTGGAGAGAGCGAGATTCTCCGCGCTGTAGAAGTCA
CCATTGTTGTGCACGACGACATCATTCCGTGGCGTTATCCAGCTAAGCGCGAACTGCAATTTGGAGAATG
GCAGCGCAATGACATTCTTGCAGGTATCTTCGAGCCAGCCACGATCGACATTGATCTGGCTATCTTGCTG
ACAAAAGCAAGAGAACATAGCGTTGCCTTGGTAGGTCCAGCGGCGGAGGAACTCTTTGATCCGGTTCCTG
AACAGGATCTATTTGAGGCGCTAAATGAAACCTTAACGCTATGGAACTCGCCGCCCGACTGGGCTGGCGA
TGAGCGAAATGTAGTGCTTACGTTGTCCCGCATTTGGTACAGCGCAGTAACCGGCAAAATCGCGCCGAAG
GATGTCGCTGCCGACTGGGCAATGGAGCGCCTGCCGGCCCAGTATCAGCCCGTCATACTTGAAGCTAGAC
AGGCTTATCTTGGACAAGAAGAAGATCGCTTGGCCTCGCGCGCAGATCAGTTGGAAGAATTTGTCCATTA
CGTAAAAGGCGAGATCACCAAGGTAGTCGGCAAATAACTGTCAGACCAAGTTTACTCATATATACTTTAG
ATTGATTTAAAACTTCATTTTTAATTTAAAAGGATCTAGGTGAAGATCCTTTTTGATAATCTCATGACCA
AAATCCCTTAACGTGAGTTTTCGTTCCACTGAGCGTCAGACCCCGTAGAAAAGATCAAAGGATCTTCTTG
AGATCCTTTTTTTCTGCGCGTAATCTGCTGCTTGCAAACAAAAAAACCACCGCTACCAGCGGTGGTTTGT
TTGCCGGATCAAGAGCTACCAACTCTTTTTCCGAAGGTAACTGGCTTCAGCAGAGCGCAGATACCAAATA
CTGTTCTTCTAGTGTAGCCGTAGTTAGGCCACCACTTCAAGAACTCTGTAGCACCGCCTACATACCTCGC
TCTGCTAATCCTGTTACCAGTGGCTGCTGCCAGTGGCGATAAGTCGTGTCTTACCGGGTTGGACTCAAGA
CGATAGTTACCGGATAAGGCGCAGCGGTCGGGCTGAACGGGGGGTTCGTGCACACAGCCCAGCTTGGAGC
GAACGACCTACACCGAACTGAGATACCTACAGCGTGAGCTATGAGAAAGCGCCACGCTTCCCGAAGGGAG
AAAGGCGGACAGGTATCCGGTAAGCGGCAGGGTCGGAACAGGAGAGCGCACGAGGGAGCTTCCAGGGGGA
AACGCCTGGTATCTTTATAGTCCTGTCGGGTTTCGCCACCTCTGACTTGAGCGTCGATTTTTGTGATGCT
CGTCAGGGGGGCGGAGCCTATGGAAAAACGCCAGCAACGCGGCCTTTTTACGGTTCCTGGCCTTTTGCTG
GCCTTTTGCTCACATGTTCTTTCCTGCGTTATCCCCTGATTCTGTGGATAACCGTATTACCGCCTTTGAG
TGAGCTGATACCGCTCGCCGCAGCCGAACGACCGAGCGCAGCGAGTCAGTGAGCGAGGAAGCGGAAGAGC
GCCCAATACGCAAACCGCCTCTCCCCGCGCGTTGGCCGATTCATTAATCACTCTGTGGTCTCAA
[2754 nt withheld, positions 2235-4988]
TAAAAGCTTTGAGACCACGAA
Features (pLannotate 1.2.2; 7 found; start..end, strand, type, name):
    110..214     +  promoter       AmpR promoter: bla
    205..285     -  CDS            int (fragment): INT2_ECOLX - Protein inferred from homology: Swiss-Prot protein existence level 3. Putative integrase believed to be involved in the insertion of antibiotic resistance genes into plasmids and transposons. From Escherichia coli.
    373..429     +  CDS            GmR (fragment): gentamycin acetyltransferase; aacC1; confers resistance to gentamycin
    436..1224    +  CDS            aadA: S3AD_ECOLX - Experimental evidence at protein level: Swiss-Prot protein existence level 1. Mediates bacterial resistance to the antibiotics streptomycin and spectinomycin. From Escherichia coli.
   1398..1986    +  rep_origin     ori: high-copy-number ColE1/pMB1/pBR322/pUC origin of replication
   2169..2218    +  CDS            lacI (fragment): lac repressor; lacI; The lac repressor binds to the lac operator to inhibit transcription in E. coli. This inhibition can be relieved by adding lactose or isopropyl-β-D-thiogalactopyranoside (IPTG).
   2235..4988    +  CDS            qa-1s (sequence withheld): QUTR_NEUCR - Protein inferred from homology: Swiss-Prot protein existence level 3. Multi-domain repressor protein that negatively regulates transcription of the quinate utilization pathway genes. May mediate its repressor activity by binding directly to the qa-1f activator protein (By similarity). From Neurospora crassa (strain ATCC 24698 / 74-OR23-1A / CBS 708.71 / DSM 1257 / FGSC 987).
