[The description below was written by a language model from this plasmid's Addgene catalogue record and pLannotate feature annotations shown in this document.]
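Description:
pFTK054 is a level 0 (LVL0) part plasmid from the Fungal Modular Cloning ToolKit, a synthetic-biology collection for building expression constructs for filamentous fungi. It is built on the pICH41308 backbone, a MoClo-type entry vector, and the sequenced record is about 5 kb. In E. coli it is maintained at high copy through a ColE1/pUC-type origin and is selected with spectinomycin. Resistance comes from the aadA gene, which encodes a streptomycin/spectinomycin-modifying enzyme, and the annotated bla (AmpR) promoter lies upstream of it and probably drives its expression. The short fragments annotated as integrase, gentamicin acetyltransferase and lacI are too small to be functional. They most likely reflect remnants of the integron-derived resistance cassette and of the backbone's original cloning region.

The payload is a single coding sequence of roughly 2.75 kb, a codon-optimized version of QS (QA-1S), the quinic acid repressor. The feature table matches it to the Neurospora crassa qa-1s protein, a multi-domain repressor of the quinate utilization genes that is thought to act by binding the qa-1f activator directly. The catalogue lists the source species only in general terms, as fungal. No fungal promoter, terminator, tag or fungal selection marker is annotated, which fits a part plasmid that stores one standardized coding element rather than a complete expression unit. The cloning sites flanking the part are not recorded. The plasmid is intended as a donor in hierarchical modular assembly, where the repressor CDS would be combined with promoter and terminator parts into transcription units. This would plausibly serve quinic acid-responsive synthetic gene regulation in fungal hosts, although the record does not describe specific downstream applications.
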