Addgene plasmid #171326: pFTK054
Purpose: Part Plasmid Entry Vector (LVL0) from the Fungal Modular Cloning ToolKit.
Depositing lab: Arnold Driessen. Depositing organization: University of Groningen. Publication: Modular Synthetic Biology Toolkit for Filamentous Fungi. Mozsik L, Pohl C, Meyer V, Bovenberg RAL, Nygard Y, Driessen AJM. ACS Synth Biol. 2021 Nov 2. doi: 10.1021/acssynbio.1c00260. PubMed 34726388.
Backbone
  Vector backbone: pICH41308
  Vector type: Bacterial Expression, Yeast Expression, Synthetic Biology
Growth in bacteria
  Bacterial resistance: Spectinomycin, 50 μg/mL
  Growth temperature: 37°C
  Growth strain: DH5alpha
  Copy number: High Copy
Gene/Insert
  Gene/Insert name: QS (QA-1S) codon optimized, quinic acid repressor
  Species: Penicillium, Aspergillus, or other fungal sources
  Mutation: n/a
  Cloning method: Restriction Enzyme; 5′ cloning site Unknown (unknown if destroyed)
Terms and licenses: Academic/Nonprofit Terms; Industry Terms: Not Available to Industry
How to cite: pFTK054 was a gift from Arnold Driessen (Addgene plasmid # 171326 ; http://n2t.net/addgene:171326 ; RRID:Addgene_171326)
